Addgene plasmid #80089: pWURA Cas1
Purpose: Encodes Cas1
Depositing lab: George Church. Depositing organization: Harvard Medical School. Publication: Molecular recordings by directed CRISPR spacer acquisition. Shipman SL, Nivala J, Macklis JD, Church GM. Science. 2016 Jun 9. pii: aaf1175. 10.1126/science.aaf1175 PubMed 27284167.
Backbone
  Vector backbone: pCDF-1b
  Total vector size (bp): 4494
  Vector type: Bacterial Expression
Growth in bacteria
  Bacterial resistance: Ampicillin, 100 μg/mL
  Growth temperature: 37°C
  Growth strain: DH5alpha
  Copy number: Unknown
Gene/Insert
  Gene/Insert name: Cas1
  Entrez Gene: cas1 (a.k.a. b2755, ECK2750, ygbT)
  Promoter: T7
  Cloning method: Gibson Cloning
  Sequencing primers: 5′ TAATACGACTCACTATAGGG
Terms and licenses: Academic/Nonprofit Terms; Industry Terms: Not Available to Industry
How to cite: pWURA Cas1 was a gift from George Church (Addgene plasmid # 80089 ; http://n2t.net/addgene:80089 ; RRID:Addgene_80089)
