[The description below was written by a language model from this plasmid's Addgene catalogue record and pLannotate feature annotations shown in this document.]
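Description:
pWURA Cas1 is a 4,494 bp bacterial expression plasmid built on the pCDF-1b backbone for producing the Escherichia coli CRISPR adaptation protein Cas1 (ygbT). It replicates from the CloDF13 (CDF) origin, which is compatible with other common origin families and so lets the plasmid be maintained alongside additional plasmids in the same cell. Selection is by ampicillin, through a β-lactamase gene with its own promoter. This matches the catalogue resistance field. Short fragments annotated as tetracycline resistance sequence are also detected, but they are only remnants and do not constitute a functional marker.

The Cas1 coding sequence was inserted by Gibson cloning downstream of a T7 promoter, followed by a lac operator and the strong phage T7 gene 10 ribosome binding site, and is closed off by a T7 terminator. The plasmid also carries lacI with its native promoter, so the lac repressor holds the T7lac promoter off until lactose or IPTG is added. Expression additionally requires a host that supplies T7 RNA polymerase. Fragments of the vector's S-Tag and a T7 gene 10B-derived sequence lie between the end of the Cas1 ORF and the terminator. There is a gap after the coding region, and the record does not indicate whether these are translated as a fusion with Cas1.

Cas1 acts together with Cas2 as the complex that captures new spacers into CRISPR arrays. The associated work concerns molecular recording through directed spacer acquisition. This construct encodes Cas1 alone, but the record does not spell out its specific experimental role.
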