Features (pLannotate 1.2.2; 15 found; start..end, strand, type, name):
      1..19      +  promoter       T7 promoter: promoter for bacteriophage T7 RNA polymerase
     20..44      +  protein_bind   lac operator: The lac repressor binds to the lac operator to inhibit transcription in E. coli. This inhibition can be relieved by adding lactose or isopropyl-β-D-thiogalactopyranoside (IPTG). lac repressor encoded by lacI
     59..81      +  RBS            RBS: efficient ribosome binding site from bacteriophage T7 gene 10 (Olins and Rangwala, 1989)
     88..1002    +  CDS            ygbT: CAS1_ECOLI - Also known as cas1. Experimental evidence at protein level: Swiss-Prot protein existence level 1. CRISPR (clustered regularly interspaced short palindromic repeat), is an adaptive immune system that provides protection against mobile genetic elements (viruses, transposable elements and conjugative plasmids) (PubMed:21255106, PubMed:24920831, PubMed:24793649). CRISPR clusters contain sequences complementary to antecedent mobile elements and target invading nucleic acids. CRISPR clusters are transcribed and processed into CRISPR RNA (crRNA). The Cas1-Cas2 complex is involved in CRIS
   1027..1068    +  CDS            S-Tag (fragment): affinity and epitope tag derived from pancreatic ribonuclease A
   1098..1115    +  CDS            SET1 (fragment): solubility-enhancement tag derived from T7 phage gene 10B
   1123..1170    +  terminator     T7 terminator: transcription terminator for bacteriophage T7 RNA polymerase
   1341..2201    -  CDS            AmpR: β-lactamase; bla; confers resistance to ampicillin, carbenicillin, and related antibiotics
   2202..2293    -  promoter       AmpR promoter: bla
   2341..3079    -  rep_origin     CloDF13 ori: Plasmids containing the CloDF13 (CDF) origin of replication can be propagated in E. coli cells that contain additional plasmids with compatible origins.
   3176..3240    -  CDS            TcR (fragment): tetracycline efflux protein; tet; confers resistance to tetracycline
   3255..3276    -  protein_bind   CAP binding site: CAP binding activates transcription in the presence of cAMP. E. coli catabolite activator protein
   3289..4371    -  CDS            lacI: lac repressor; lacI; The lac repressor binds to the lac operator to inhibit transcription in E. coli. This inhibition can be relieved by adding lactose or isopropyl-β-D-thiogalactopyranoside (IPTG).
   4372..4449    -  promoter       lacI promoter: lacI
   4457..4492    -  CDS            TcR (fragment): tetracycline efflux protein; tet; confers resistance to tetracycline
>Addgene plasmid #80089 | pWURA Cas1 | depositor full sequence | sequence record 150463 | pWURA Cas1 sequence 4494 bps
TAATACGACTCACTATAGGGGAATTGTGAGCGGATAACAATTCCCCTGTAGAAATAATTTTGTTTAACTT
TAATAAGGAGATATACCATGACCTGGCTTCCCCTTAATCCCATTCCACTCAAAGATCGCGTCTCCATGAT
CTTTCTGCAATATGGGCAGATCGATGTAATAGATGGCGCGTTTGTACTTATCGACAAGACAGGGATCCGC
ACTCATATTCCTGTTGGCTCGGTTGCCTGCATCATGCTGGAACCTGGTACACGGGTTTCGCATGCAGCTG
TACGCCTGGCTGCGCAAGTTGGAACATTGTTGGTATGGGTGGGGGAAGCGGGCGTTCGTGTTTATGCTTC
TGGTCAGCCTGGAGGTGCGCGTTCAGATAAGCTGCTCTATCAGGCAAAACTTGCTCTGGATGAAGATTTG
CGTCTGAAGGTCGTACGTAAAATGTTTGAACTTCGGTTTGGAGAACCTGCGCCTGCCCGGCGCTCCGTAG
AGCAACTCAGAGGTATAGAAGGCAGTCGCGTGCGGGCAACCTACGCACTTCTGGCGAAGCAATACGGCGT
GACATGGAATGGACGTCGCTACGATCCGAAAGACTGGGAAAAGGGCGATACGATCAACCAATGCATTAGC
GCTGCAACTTCCTGTTTATACGGCGTAACTGAAGCGGCGATACTTGCAGCTGGTTATGCACCAGCTATTG
GGTTTGTGCATACAGGAAAGCCTCTTTCCTTTGTTTACGATATTGCAGACATCATTAAATTTGACACTGT
TGTACCGAAAGCTTTTGAGATAGCGCGTCGTAACCCTGGTGAGCCGGACCGGGAAGTCCGTTTGGCGTGC
AGGGATATTTTTCGCAGTAGTAAAACATTAGCCAAATTGATTCCGCTTATAGAGGACGTGCTTGCCGCTG
GAGAAATACAACCGCCGGCCCCACCTGAAGATGCACAGCCTGTTGCCATTCCGCTTCCTGTTTCACTGGG
AGATGCAGGCCATCGGAGTAGCTGAGCGGCCGCACTCGAGTCTGGTAAAGAAACCGCTGCTGCGAAATTT
GAACGCCAGCACATGGACTCGTCTACTAGCGCAGCTTAATTAACCTAGGCTGCTGCCACCGCTGAGCAAT
AACTAGCATAACCCCTTGGGGCCTCTAAACGGGTCTTGAGGGGTTTTTTGCTGAAACCTCAGGCATTTGA
GAAGCACACGGTCACACTGCTTCCGGTAGTCAATAAACCGGTAAACCAGCAATAGACATAAGCGGCTATT
TAACGACCCTGCCCTGAACCGACGACCGGGTCATCGTGGCCGGATCTTGCGGCCCCTCGGCTTGAACGAA
TTGTTAGACATTACCAATGCTTAATCAGTGAGGCACCTATCTCAGCGATCTGTCTATTTCGTTCATCCAT
AGTTGCCTGACTCCCCGTCGTGTAGATAACTACGATACGGGAGGGCTTACCATCTGGCCCCAGTGCTGCA
ATGATACCGCGAGACCCACGCTCACCGGCTCCAGATTTATCAGCAATAAACCAGCCAGCCGGAAGGGCCG
AGCGCAGAAGTGGTCCTGCAACTTTATCCGCCTCCATCCAGTCTATTAATTGTTGCCGGGAAGCTAGAGT
AAGTAGTTCGCCAGTTAATAGTTTGCGCAACGTTGTTGCCATTGCTACAGGCATCGTGGTGTCACGCTCG
TCGTTTGGTATGGCTTCATTCAGCTCCGGTTCCCAACGATCAAGGCGAGTTACATGATCCCCCATGTTGT
GCAAAAAAGCGGTTAGCTCCTTCGGTCCTCCGATCGTTGTCAGAAGTAAGTTGGCCGCAGTGTTATCACT
CATGGTTATGGCAGCACTGCATAATTCTCTTACTGTCATGCCATCCGTAAGATGCTTTTCTGTGACTGGT
GAGTACTCAACCAAGTCATTCTGAGAATAGTGTATGCGGCGACCGAGTTGCTCTTGCCCGGCGTCAATAC
GGGATAATACCGCGCCACATAGCAGAACTTTAAAAGTGCTCATCATTGGAAAACGTTCTTCGGGGCGAAA
ACTCTCAAGGATCTTACCGCTGTTGAGATCCAGTTCGATGTAACCCACTCGTGCACCCAACTGATCTTCA
GCATCTTTTACTTTCACCAGCGTTTCTGGGTGAGCAAAAACAGGAAGGCAAAATGCCGCAAAAAAGGGAA
TAAGGGCGACACGGAAATGTTGAATACTCATACTCTTCCTTTTTCAATATTATTGAAGCATTTATCAGGG
TTATTGTCTCATGAGCGGATACATATTTGAATGTATTTAGAAAAATAAACAAATAGCTAGCTCACTCGGT
CGCTACGCTCCGGGCGTGAGACTGCGGCGGGCGCTGCGGACACATACAAAGTTACCCACAGATTCCGTGG
ATAAGCAGGGGACTAACATGTGAGGCAAAACAGCAGGGCCGCGCCGGTGGCGTTTTTCCATAGGCTCCGC
CCTCCTGCCAGAGTTCACATAAACAGACGCTTTTCCGGTGCATCTGTGGGAGCCGTGAGGCTCAACCATG
AATCTGACAGTACGGGCGAAACCCGACAGGACTTAAAGATCCCCACCGTTTCCGGCGGGTCGCTCCCTCT
TGCGCTCTCCTGTTCCGACCCTGCCGTTTACCGGATACCTGTTCCGCCTTTCTCCCTTACGGGAAGTGTG
GCGCTTTCTCATAGCTCACACACTGGTATCTCGGCTCGGTGTAGGTCGTTCGCTCCAAGCTGGGCTGTAA
GCAAGAACTCCCCGTTCAGCCCGACTGCTGCGCCTTATCCGGTAACTGTTCACTTGAGTCCAACCCGGAA
AAGCACGGTAAAACGCCACTGGCAGCAGCCATTGGTAACTGGGAGTTCGCAGAGGATTTGTTTAGCTAAA
CACGCGGTTGCTCTTGAAGTGTGCGCCAAAGTCCGGCTACACTGGAAGGACAGATTTGGTTGCTGTGCTC
TGCGAAAGCCAGTTACCACGGTTAAGCAGTTCCCCAACTGACTTAACCTTCGATCAAACCACCTCCCCAG
GTGGTTTTTTCGTTTACAGGGCAAAAGATTACGCGCAGAAAAAAAGGATCTCAAGAAGATCCTTTGATCT
TTTCTACTGAACCGCTCTAGATTTCAGTGCAATTTATCTCTTCAAATGTAGCACCTGAAGTCAGCCCCAT
ACGATATAAGTTGTAATTCTCATGTTAGTCATGCCCCGCGCCCACCGGAAGGAGCTGACTGGGTTGAAGG
CTCTCAAGGGCATCGGTCGAGATCCCGGTGCCTAATGAGTGAGCTAACTTACATTAATTGCGTTGCGCTC
ACTGCCCGCTTTCCAGTCGGGAAACCTGTCGTGCCAGCTGCATTAATGAATCGGCCAACGCGCGGGGAGA
GGCGGTTTGCGTATTGGGCGCCAGGGTGGTTTTTCTTTTCACCAGTGAGACGGGCAACAGCTGATTGCCC
TTCACCGCCTGGCCCTGAGAGAGTTGCAGCAAGCGGTCCACGCTGGTTTGCCCCAGCAGGCGAAAATCCT
GTTTGATGGTGGTTAACGGCGGGATATAACATGAGCTGTCTTCGGTATCGTCGTATCCCACTACCGAGAT
GTCCGCACCAACGCGCAGCCCGGACTCGGTAATGGCGCGCATTGCGCCCAGCGCCATCTGATCGTTGGCA
ACCAGCATCGCAGTGGGAACGATGCCCTCATTCAGCATTTGCATGGTTTGTTGAAAACCGGACATGGCAC
TCCAGTCGCCTTCCCGTTCCGCTATCGGCTGAATTTGATTGCGAGTGAGATATTTATGCCAGCCAGCCAG
ACGCAGACGCGCCGAGACAGAACTTAATGGGCCCGCTAACAGCGCGATTTGCTGGTGACCCAATGCGACC
AGATGCTCCACGCCCAGTCGCGTACCGTCTTCATGGGAGAAAATAATACTGTTGATGGGTGTCTGGTCAG
AGACATCAAGAAATAACGCCGGAACATTAGTGCAGGCAGCTTCCACAGCAATGGCATCCTGGTCATCCAG
CGGATAGTTAATGATCAGCCCACTGACGCGTTGCGCGAGAAGATTGTGCACCGCCGCTTTACAGGCTTCG
ACGCCGCTTCGTTCTACCATCGACACCACCACGCTGGCACCCAGTTGATCGGCGCGAGATTTAATCGCCG
CGACAATTTGCGACGGCGCGTGCAGGGCCAGACTGGAGGTGGCAACGCCAATCAGCAACGACTGTTTGCC
CGCCAGTTGTTGTGCCACGCGGTTGGGAATGTAATTCAGCTCCGCCATCGCCGCTTCCACTTTTTCCCGC
GTTTTCGCAGAAACGTGGCTGGCCTGGTTCACCACGCGGGAAACGGTCTGATAAGAGACACCGGCATACT
CTGCGACATCGTATAACGTTACTGGTTTCACATTCACCACCCTGAATTGACTCTCTTCCGGGCGCTATCA
TGCCATACCGCGAAAGGTTTTGCGCCATTCGATGGTGTCCGGGATCTCGACGCTCTCCCTTATGCGACTC
CTGCATTAGGAAAT
