>Addgene plasmid #80089 | pWURA Cas1 | addgene partial sequence | sequence record 155742 | T7 5'-TAATACGACTCACTATAGGG-3'
ATAATTTTGTTTAACTTTAATAAGGAGATATACCATGACCTGGCTTCCCCTTAATCCCATTCCACTCAAA
GATCGCGTCTCCATGATCTTTCTGCAATATGGGCAGATCGATGTAATAGATGGCGCGTTTGTACTTATCG
ACAAGACAGGGATCCGCACTCATATTCCTGTTGGCTCGGTTGCCTGCATCATGCTGGAACCTGGTACACG
GGTTTCGCATGCAGCTGTACGCCTGGCTGCGCAAGTTGGAACATTGTTGGTATGGGTGGGGGAAGCGGGC
GTTCGTGTTTATGCTTCTGGTCAGCCTGGAGGTGCGCGTTCAGATAAGCTGCTCTATCAGGCAAAACTTG
CTCTGGATGAAGATTTGCGTCTGAAGGTCGTACGTAAAATGTTTGAACTTCGGTTTGGAGAACCTGCGCC
TGCCCGGCGCTCCGTAGAGCAACTCAGAGGTATAGAAGGCAGTCGCGTGCGGGCAACCTACGCACTTCTG
GCGAAGCAATACGGCGTGACATGGAATGGACGTCGCTACGATCCGAAAGACTGGGAAAAGGGCGATACGA
TCAACCAATGCATTAGCGCTGCAACTTCCTGTTTATACGGCGTAACTGAAGCGGCGATACTTGCAGCTGG
TTATGCACCAGCTATTGGGTTTGTGCATACAGGAAAGCCTCTTTCCTTTGTTTACGATATTGCAGACATC
ATTAAATTTGACACTGTTGTACCGAAAGCTTTTGAGATAGCGCGTCGTAACCCTGGTGAGCCGGACCGG
