>Addgene plasmid #80089 | pWURA Cas1 | addgene partial sequence | sequence record 155743 | T7term 5'-GCTAGTTATTGCTCAGCGG-3'
GCTGCGCTAGTAGACGAGTCCATGTGCTGGCGTTCAAATTTCGCAGCAGCGGTTTCTTTACCAGACTCGA
GTGCGGCCGCTCAGCTACTCCGATGGCCTGCATCTCCCAGTGAAACAGGAAGCGGAATGGCAACAGGCTG
TGCATCTTCAGGTGGGGCCGGCGGTTGTATTTCTCCAGCGGCAAGCACGTCCTCTATAAGCGGAATCAAT
TTGGCTAATGTTTTACTACTGCGAAAAATATCCCTGCACGCCAAACGGACTTCCCGGTCCGGCTCACCAG
GGTTACGACGCGCTATCTCAAAAGCTTTCGGTACAACAGTGTCAAATTTAATGATGTCTGCAATATCGTA
AACAAAGGAAAGAGGCTTTCCTGTATGCACAAACCCAATAGCTGGTGCATAACCAGCTGCAAGTATCGCC
GCTTCAGTTACGCCGTATAAACAGGAAGTTGCAGCGCTAATGCATTGGTTGATCGTATCGCCCTTTTCCC
AGTCTTTCGGATCGTAGCGACGTCCATTCCATGTCACGCCGTATTGCTTCGCCAGAAGTGCGTAGGTTGC
CCGCACGCGACTGCCTTCTATACCTCTGAGTTGCTCTACGGAGCGCCGGGCAGGCGCAGGTTCTCCAAAC
CGAAGTTCAAACATTTTACGTACGACCTTCAGACGCAAATCTTCATCCAGAGCAAGTTTTGCCTGATAGA
GCAGCTTATCTGAACGCGCACCTCCAGGCTGACCAGAAGCATAAACACGAACGCCCGCTTCC
